Addgene plasmid #44778: pFSBC14
Depositing lab: Christopher Marx. Depositing organization: Harvard University. Publication: FREQ-Seq: a rapid, cost-effective, sequencing-based method to determine allele frequencies directly from mixed populations. Chubiz LM, Lee MC, Delaney NF, Marx CJ. PLoS One. 2012;7(10):e47959. doi: 10.1371/journal.pone.0047959. Epub 2012 Oct 31. PubMed 23118913.
Backbone
  Vector backbone: pUC19
Growth in bacteria
  Bacterial resistance: Ampicillin, 100 μg/mL
  Growth temperature: 37°C
  Growth strain: DH10B
  Copy number: High Copy
Gene/Insert
  Gene/Insert name: FREQ-Seq Barcode: ATTGGT
  Species: Synthetic
  Cloning method: Unknown
  Sequencing primers: 5′ pBR322ori-F
Terms and licenses: Academic/Nonprofit Terms; Industry Terms: Not Available to Industry
Depositor comments: These plasmids are used to generate bridging primers with Illumina-compatible barcodes for allele frequency sequencing (FREQ-Seq). Similar to RNA-Seq, the FREQ-Seq method can rapidly determine allele frequencies directly from mixed populations with minimal library preparation.
How to cite: pFSBC14 was a gift from Christopher Marx (Addgene plasmid # 44778 ; http://n2t.net/addgene:44778 ; RRID:Addgene_44778)
