[The description below was written by a language model from this plasmid's Addgene catalogue record and pLannotate feature annotations shown in this document.]
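Description:
pFSBC14 is a small (about 2.4 kb) bacterial plasmid built on a pUC19 backbone that serves as a template source for one barcoded adapter in the FREQ-Seq system. It is propagated in E. coli at high copy number from the ColE1/pMB1-type pUC origin and is selected with ampicillin through the bla gene (β-lactamase) driven by its native AmpR promoter. These two elements are the only complete functional features detected in the annotated sequence. The remaining hits are short fragments of lacI, lacZα, the pBR322 bom region and rop. They appear to be leftover backbone sequence rather than working genes, which fits a plasmid that is smaller than standard pUC19 and lacks an intact lacZα cassette.

The payload is a short synthetic insert carrying a single six-nucleotide FREQ-Seq barcode. The automated feature table does not annotate this insert, so its exact position and flanking adapter sequences cannot be read from the record, and the cloning method is listed as unknown. The insert has no promoter, reporter or expression function, and the plasmid acts purely as a DNA template.

According to the depositor, plasmids of this series are used to generate bridging primers bearing Illumina-compatible barcodes. These primers tag amplicons spanning a polymorphic locus so that many samples can be pooled and sequenced together. Allele frequencies can then be measured directly from mixed populations with minimal library preparation. pFSBC14 is one member of that barcode set and is distinguished from the other plasmids in the series by its barcode.
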