Features (pLannotate 1.2.2; 7 found; start..end, strand, type, name):
      1..93      +  CDS            lacI (fragment): lac repressor; lacI; The lac repressor binds to the lac operator to inhibit transcription in E. coli. This inhibition can be relieved by adding lactose or isopropyl-β-D-thiogalactopyranoside (IPTG).
    172..189     -  CDS            lacZα (fragment): LacZα fragment of β-galactosidase; lacZ fragment
    189..268     -  misc_feature   bom (fragment): basis of mobility region from pBR322
    370..405     -  CDS            rop (fragment): Rop protein, which maintains plasmids at low copy number; rop
    500..604     +  promoter       AmpR promoter: bla
    605..1465    +  CDS            AmpR: β-lactamase; bla; confers resistance to ampicillin, carbenicillin, and related antibiotics
   1636..2224    +  rep_origin     ori: high-copy-number ColE1/pMB1/pBR322/pUC origin of replication
>Addgene plasmid #44778 | pFSBC14 | depositor full sequence | sequence record 61386 | pFSBC14 sequence 2406 bps
GCGCCCAATACGCAAACCGCCTCTCCCCGCGCGTTGGCCGATTCATTAATGCAGCTGGCACGACAGGTTT
CCCGACTGGAAAGCGGGCAGTGAGCGCAACGCAATTAAAATGATACGGCGACCACCGAGATCTACACTCT
TTCCCTACACGACGCTCTTCCGATCTATTGGTGTAAAACGACGGCCAGTTACGCATCTGTGCGGTATTTC
ACACCGCATATGGTGCACTCTCAGTACAATCTGCTCTGATGCCGCATAGTTAAGCCAGCCCCGACACCCG
CCAACACCCGCTGACGCGCCCTGACGGGCTTGTCTGCTCCCGGCATCCGCTTACAGACAAGCTGTGACCG
TCTCCGGGAGCTGCATGTGTCAGAGGTTTTCACCGTCATCACCGAAACGCGCGAGACGAAAGGGCCTCGT
GATACGCCTATTTTTATAGGTTAATGTCATGATAATAATGGTTTCTTAGACGTCAGGTGGCACTTTTCGG
GGAAATGTGCGCGGAACCCCTATTTGTTTATTTTTCTAAATACATTCAAATATGTATCCGCTCATGAGAC
AATAACCCTGATAAATGCTTCAATAATATTGAAAAAGGAAGAGTATGAGTATTCAACATTTCCGTGTCGC
CCTTATTCCCTTTTTTGCGGCATTTTGCCTTCCTGTTTTTGCTCACCCAGAAACGCTGGTGAAAGTAAAA
GATGCTGAAGATCAGTTGGGTGCACGAGTGGGTTACATCGAACTGGATCTCAACAGCGGTAAGATCCTTG
AGAGTTTTCGCCCCGAAGAACGTTTTCCAATGATGAGCACTTTTAAAGTTCTGCTATGTGGCGCGGTATT
ATCCCGTATTGACGCCGGGCAAGAGCAACTCGGTCGCCGCATACACTATTCTCAGAATGACTTGGTTGAG
TACTCACCAGTCACAGAAAAGCATCTTACGGATGGCATGACAGTAAGAGAATTATGCAGTGCTGCCATAA
CCATGAGTGATAACACTGCGGCCAACTTACTTCTGACAACGATCGGAGGACCGAAGGAGCTAACCGCTTT
TTTGCACAACATGGGGGATCATGTAACTCGCCTTGATCGTTGGGAACCGGAGCTGAATGAAGCCATACCA
AACGACGAGCGTGACACCACGATGCCTGTAGCAATGGCAACAACGTTGCGCAAACTATTAACTGGCGAAC
TACTTACTCTAGCTTCCCGGCAACAATTAATAGACTGGATGGAGGCGGATAAAGTTGCAGGACCACTTCT
GCGCTCGGCCCTTCCGGCTGGCTGGTTTATTGCTGATAAATCTGGAGCCGGTGAGCGTGGGTCTCGCGGT
ATCATTGCAGCACTGGGGCCAGATGGTAAGCCCTCCCGTATCGTAGTTATCTACACGACGGGGAGTCAGG
CAACTATGGATGAACGAAATAGACAGATCGCTGAGATAGGTGCCTCACTGATTAAGCATTGGTAACTGTC
AGACCAAGTTTACTCATATATACTTTAGATTGATTTAAAACTTCATTTTTAATTTAAAAGGATCTAGGTG
AAGATCCTTTTTGATAATCTCATGACCAAAATCCCTTAACGTGAGTTTTCGTTCCACTGAGCGTCAGACC
CCGTAGAAAAGATCAAAGGATCTTCTTGAGATCCTTTTTTTCTGCGCGTAATCTGCTGCTTGCAAACAAA
AAAACCACCGCTACCAGCGGTGGTTTGTTTGCCGGATCAAGAGCTACCAACTCTTTTTCCGAAGGTAACT
GGCTTCAGCAGAGCGCAGATACCAAATACTGTTCTTCTAGTGTAGCCGTAGTTAGGCCACCACTTCAAGA
ACTCTGTAGCACCGCCTACATACCTCGCTCTGCTAATCCTGTTACCAGTGGCTGCTGCCAGTGGCGATAA
GTCGTGTCTTACCGGGTTGGACTCAAGACGATAGTTACCGGATAAGGCGCAGCGGTCGGGCTGAACGGGG
GGTTCGTGCACACAGCCCAGCTTGGAGCGAACGACCTACACCGAACTGAGATACCTACAGCGTGAGCTAT
GAGAAAGCGCCACGCTTCCCGAAGGGAGAAAGGCGGACAGGTATCCGGTAAGCGGCAGGGTCGGAACAGG
AGAGCGCACGAGGGAGCTTCCAGGGGGAAACGCCTGGTATCTTTATAGTCCTGTCGGGTTTCGCCACCTC
TGACTTGAGCGTCGATTTTTGTGATGCTCGTCAGGGGGGCGGAGCCTATGGAAAAACGCCAGCAACGCGG
CCTTTTTACGGTTCCTGGCCTTTTGCTGGCCTTTTGCTCACATGTTCTTTCCTGCGTTATCCCCTGATTC
TGTGGATAACCGTATTACCGCCTTTGAGTGAGCTGATACCGCTCGCCGCAGCCGAACGACCGAGCGCAGC
GAGTCAGTGAGCGAGGAAGCGGAAGA
