>Addgene plasmid #44778 | pFSBC14 | addgene partial sequence | sequence record 63024 | pBR322ori-F 5'-GGGAAACGCCTGGTATCTTT-3'
ATTTTTGTGATGCTCGTCAGGGGGGCGGAGCCTATGGAAAAACGCCAGCAACGCGGCCTTTTTACGGTTC
CTGGCCTTTTGCTGGCCTTTTGCTCACATGTTCTTTCCTGCGTTATCCCCTGATTCTGTGGATAACCGTA
TTACCGCCTTTGAGTGAGCTGATACCGCTCGCCGCAGCCGAACGACCGAGCGCAGCGAGTCAGTGAGCGA
GGAAGCGGAAGAGCGCCCAATACGCAAACCGCCTCTCCCCGCGCGTTGGCCGATTCATTAATGCAGCTGG
CACGACAGGTTTCCCGACTGGAAAGCGGGCAGTGAGCGCAACGCAATTAAAATGATACGGCGACCACCGA
GATCTACACTCTTTCCCTACACGACGCTCTTCCGATCTATTGGTGTAAAACGACGGCCAGTTACGCATCT
GTGCGGTATTTCACACCGCATATGGTGCACTCTCAGTACAATCTGCTCTGATGCCGCATAGTTAAGCCAG
CCCCGACACCCGCCAACACCCGCTGACGCGCCCTGACGGGCTTGTCTGCTCCCGGCATCCGCTTACAGAC
AAGCTGTGACCGTCTCCGGGAGCTGCATGTGTCAGAGGTTTTCACCGTCATCACCGAAACGCGCGAGACG
AAAGGGCCTCGTGATACGCCTATTTTTATAGGTTAATGTCATGATAATAATGGTTTCTTAGACGTCAGGT
GGCACTTTTCGGGGAAATGTGCGCGGAACCCCTATTTGTTTATTTTTCTAAATACATTCAAATATGTATC
CGCTCATGAGACAATAACC
